>Addgene plasmid #132135 | pDONR221_SLC35A3 | addgene full sequence | sequence record 265828 | Addgene NGS Result
CTTTCCTGCGTTATCCCCTGATTCTGTGGATAACCGTATTACCGCCTTTGAGTGAGCTGATACCGCTCGC
CGCAGCCGAACGACCGAGCGCAGCGAGTCAGTGAGCGAGGAAGCGGAAGAGCGCCCAATACGCAAACCGC
CTCTCCCCGCGCGTTGGCCGATTCATTAATGCAGCTGGCACGACAGGTTTCCCGACTGGAAAGCGGGCAG
TGAGCGCAACGCAATTAATACGCGTACCGCTAGCCAGGAAGAGTTTGTAGAAACGCAAAAAGGCCATCCG
TCAGGATGGCCTTCTGCTTAGTTTGATGCCTGGCAGTTTATGGCGGGCGTCCTGCCCGCCACCCTCCGGG
CCGTTGCTTCACAACGTTCAAATCCGCTCCCGGCGGATTTGTCCTACTCAGGAGAGCGTTCACCGACAAA
CAACAGATAAAACGAAAGGCCCAGTCTTCCGACTGAGCCTTTCGTTTTATTTGATGCCTGGCAGTTCCCT
ACTCTCGCGTTAACGCTAGCATGGATGTTTTCCCAGTCACGACGTTGTAAAACGACGGCCAGTCTTAAGC
TCGGGCCCCAAATAATGATTTTATTTTGACTGATAGTGACCTGTTCGTTGCAACACATTGATGAGCAATG
CTTTTTTATAATGCCAACTTTGTACAAAAAAGCAGGCTCCACCATGTTCGCCAACCTGAAGTACGTGAGC
CTGGGCATCCTGGTGTTTCAGACCACATCCCTGGTGCTGACCATGCGGTACTCTAGAACACTGAAGGAGG
AGGGACCAAGGTATCTGAGCTCCACCGCAGTGGTGGTGGCAGAGCTGCTGAAGATCATGGCCTGCATCCT
GCTGGTGTATAAGGACTCCAAGTGTTCTCTGAGGGCCCTGAACCGCGTGCTGCACGATGAGATCCTGAAT
AAGCCAATGGAGACCCTGAAGCTGGCCATCCCCTCCGGCATCTACACACTGCAGAACAATCTGCTGTATG
TGGCCCTGTCTAACCTGGACGCCGCCACCTACCAGGTGACATATCAGCTGAAGATCCTGACCACAGCCCT
GTTTTCCGTGTCTATGCTGAGCAAGAAGCTGGGCGTGTACCAGTGGCTGTCCCTGGTCATCCTGATGACC
GGAGTGGCCTTCGTGCAGTGGCCTAGCGACTCCCAGCTGGATTCCAAGGAGCTGAGCGCCGGCTCCCAGT
TTGTGGGACTGATGGCCGTGCTGACCGCATGCTTCTCTAGCGGCTTTGCCGGCGTGTACTTCGAGAAGAT
CCTGAAGGAGACAAAGCAGAGCGTGTGGATCCGGAATATCCAGCTGGGCTTCTTTGGCAGCATCTTCGGC
CTGATGGGCGTGTACATCTATGACGGCGAGCTGGTGAGCAAGAACGGCTTCTTTCAGGGCTATAATAGGC
TGACATGGATCGTGGTGGTGCTGCAGGCCCTGGGAGGACTGGTCATCGCAGCCGTGATCAAGTACGCCGA
TAACATCCTGAAGGGCTTTGCCACCTCTCTGAGCATCATCCTGTCTACACTGATCAGCTATTTCTGGCTG
CAGGACTTTGTGCCTACCTCCGTGTTCTTTCTGGGCGCCATCCTGGTCATCACCGCCACATTCCTGTACG
GCTATGATCCCAAGCCTGCCGGCAATCCAACAAAGGCCGACCCAGCTTTCTTGTACAAAGTTGGCATTAT
AAGAAAGCATTGCTTATCAATTTGTTGCAACGAACAGGTCACTATCAGTCAAAATAAAATCATTATTTGC
CATCCAGCTGATATCCCCTATAGTGAGTCGTATTACATGGTCATAGCTGTTTCCTGGCAGCTCTGGCCCG
TGTCTCAAAATCTCTGATGTTACATTGCACAAGATAAAAATATATCATCATGAACAATAAAACTGTCTGC
TTACATAAACAGTAATACAAGGGGTGTTATGAGCCATATTCAACGGGAAACGTCGAGGCCGCGATTAAAT
TCCAACATGGATGCTGATTTATATGGGTATAAATGGGCTCGCGATAATGTCGGGCAATCAGGTGCGACAA
TCTATCGCTTGTATGGGAAGCCCGATGCGCCAGAGTTGTTTCTGAAACATGGCAAAGGTAGCGTTGCCAA
TGATGTTACAGATGAGATGGTCAGACTAAACTGGCTGACGGAATTTATGCCTCTTCCGACCATCAAGCAT
TTTATCCGTACTCCTGATGATGCATGGTTACTCACCACTGCGATCCCCGGAAAAACAGCATTCCAGGTAT
TAGAAGAATATCCTGATTCAGGTGAAAATATTGTTGATGCGCTGGCAGTGTTCCTGCGCCGGTTGCATTC
GATTCCTGTTTGTAATTGTCCTTTTAACAGCGATCGCGTATTTCGTCTCGCTCAGGCGCAATCACGAATG
AATAACGGTTTGGTTGATGCGAGTGATTTTGATGACGAGCGTAATGGCTGGCCTGTTGAACAAGTCTGGA
AAGAAATGCATAAACTTTTGCCATTCTCACCGGATTCAGTCGTCACTCATGGTGATTTCTCACTTGATAA
CCTTATTTTTGACGAGGGGAAATTAATAGGTTGTATTGATGTTGGACGAGTCGGAATCGCAGACCGATAC
CAGGATCTTGCCATCCTATGGAACTGCCTCGGTGAGTTTTCTCCTTCATTACAGAAACGGCTTTTTCAAA
AATATGGTATTGATAATCCTGATATGAATAAATTGCAGTTTCATTTGATGCTCGATGAGTTTTTCTAATC
AGAATTGGTTAATTGGTTGTAACACTGGCAGAGCATTACGCTGACTTGACGGGACGGCGCAAGCTCATGA
CCAAAATCCCTTAACGTGAGTTACGCGTCGTTCCACTGAGCGTCAGACCCCGTAGAAAAGATCAAAGGAT
CTTCTTGAGATCCTTTTTTTCTGCGCGTAATCTGCTGCTTGCAAACAAAAAAACCACCGCTACCAGCGGT
GGTTTGTTTGCCGGATCAAGAGCTACCAACTCTTTTTCCGAAGGTAACTGGCTTCAGCAGAGCGCAGATA
CCAAATACTGTTCTTCTAGTGTAGCCGTAGTTAGGCCACCACTTCAAGAACTCTGTAGCACCGCCTACAT
ACCTCGCTCTGCTAATCCTGTTACCAGTGGCTGCTGCCAGTGGCGATAAGTCGTGTCTTACCGGGTTGGA
CTCAAGACGATAGTTACCGGATAAGGCGCAGCGGTCGGGCTGAACGGGGGGTTCGTGCACACAGCCCAGC
TTGGAGCGAACGACCTACACCGAACTGAGATACCTACAGCGTGAGCTATGAGAAAGCGCCACGCTTCCCG
AAGGGAGAAAGGCGGACAGGTATCCGGTAAGCGGCAGGGTCGGAACAGGAGAGCGCACGAGGGAGCTTCC
AGGGGGAAACGCCTGGTATCTTTATAGTCCTGTCGGGTTTCGCCACCTCTGACTTGAGCGTCGATTTTTG
TGATGCTCGTCAGGGGGGCGGAGCCTATGGAAAAACGCCAGCAACGCGGCCTTTTTACGGTTCCTGGCCT
TTTGCTGGCCTTTTGCTCACATGTT
Features (pLannotate 1.2.2; 10 found; start..end, strand, type, name):
    121..213     +  CDS            lacI (fragment): lac repressor; lacI; The lac repressor binds to the lac operator to inhibit transcription in E. coli. This inhibition can be relieved by adding lactose or isopropyl-β-D-thiogalactopyranoside (IPTG).
    268..295     -  terminator     rrnB T2 terminator: transcription terminator T2 from the E. coli rrnB gene
    427..470     +  terminator     rrnB T1 terminator: Escherichia coli rrnB; transcription terminator T1 from the E. coli rrnB gene
    517..553     -  CDS            lacZα (fragment): LacZα fragment of β-galactosidase; lacZ fragment
    569..668     +  protein_bind   attL1: mutant version of attL; recombination site for the Gateway® LR reaction LR Clonase™
    674..1648    +  CDS            SLC35A3: S35A3_HUMAN - Experimental evidence at protein level: Swiss-Prot protein existence level 1. Uridine diphosphate-N-acetylglucosamine (UDP-GlcNAc) transporter in the Golgi apparatus. May supply UDP-GlcNAc as substrate for Golgi-resident glycosyltransferases that generate branching of diantennary oligosaccharides. From Homo sapiens (Human).
   1650..1749    -  protein_bind   attL2: mutant version of attL; recombination site for the Gateway® LR reaction LR Clonase™
   1767..1785    -  promoter       T7 promoter: promoter for bacteriophage T7 RNA polymerase
   1919..2728    +  CDS            KanR: aminoglycoside phosphotransferase; aph(3')-Ia; confers resistance to kanamycin in bacteria or G418 (Geneticin®) in eukaryotes
   2875..3463    +  rep_origin     ori: high-copy-number ColE1/pMB1/pBR322/pUC origin of replication
