[The description below was written by a language model from this plasmid's Addgene catalogue record and pLannotate feature annotations shown in this document.]
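Description:
pDONR221_SLC35A3 is a Gateway entry clone built on the pDONR221 backbone, carrying a codon-optimized open reading frame for human SLC35A3. It belongs to a consortium-generated collection of solute carrier (SLC) transporter clones. The plasmid is about 3.5 kb in the sequenced record and is maintained in E. coli at high copy through a ColE1/pUC-type origin of replication. Selection is by kanamycin through the aph(3')-Ia aminoglycoside phosphotransferase gene. Although the catalogue lists the vector type as mammalian expression, the feature table shows no eukaryotic promoter or polyadenylation signal. The clone itself is therefore a shuttle for the ORF rather than an expression plasmid.

The 975 bp SLC35A3 coding sequence encodes a Golgi-resident UDP-N-acetylglucosamine transporter thought to supply substrate to glycosyltransferases that branch N-linked oligosaccharides. It is flanked by attL1 upstream and attL2 downstream. These sites allow directional, in-frame transfer of the insert by an LR Clonase reaction into any attR-containing destination vector, which then supplies the promoter, tags and host-specific selection. The record does not annotate any epitope tag or reporter, and it does not state whether the ORF ends in a stop codon. The rrnB T1 and T2 terminators upstream of the cassette insulate the insert from read-through transcription in bacteria. A T7 promoter lies just beyond attL2, oriented back toward the insert. The short lacI and lacZα fragments are backbone remnants with no evident function, and M13 forward and reverse primer sites flank the insert for sequence verification. The stated use is subcloning the SLC35A3 ORF into custom expression vectors, for example for transporter studies.
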