Addgene plasmid #132135: pDONR221_SLC35A3
Purpose: Gateway entry clone with codon-optimized ORF sequence for subcloning into custom expression vectors
Depositing lab: RESOLUTE Consortium & Giulio Superti-Furga. Depositing organization: CeMM Research Center for Molecular Medicine. Publication: The RESOLUTE consortium: unlocking SLC transporters for drug discovery. Superti-Furga G, Lackner D, Wiedmer T, Ingles-Prieto A, Barbosa B, Girardi E, Goldmann U, Gurtl B, Klavins K, Klimek C, Lindinger S, Lineiro-Retes E, Muller AC, Onstein S, Redinger G, Reil D, Sedlyarov V, Wolf G, Crawford M, Everley R, ... Steppan CM. Nat Rev Drug Discov. 2020 Jul;19(7):429-430. doi: 10.1038/d41573-020-00056-6. PubMed 32265506.
Backbone
  Vector backbone: pDONR221
  Backbone manufacturer: Thermo Fisher Scientific
  Backbone size w/o insert (bp): 2550
  Vector type: Mammalian Expression
Growth in bacteria
  Bacterial resistance: Kanamycin, 50 μg/mL
  Growth temperature: 37°C
  Growth strain: Stbl3
  Copy number: High Copy
Gene/Insert
  Gene/Insert name: SLC35A3
  Species: H. sapiens (human)
  Insert size (bp): 975
  Entrez Gene: SLC35A3 (a.k.a. AMRS)
  Cloning method: Gateway Cloning
  Sequencing primers: 5′ M13-fwd; 3′ M13-rev
Terms and licenses: Academic/Nonprofit Terms; Industry Terms
Depositor comments: For more information on the full Resolute plasmid collection, please see www.addgene.org/depositor-collections/re-solute/. Please provide your feedback on this plasmid to the RESOLUTE consortium by filling out their RESOLUTE repository feedback form: https://forms.office.com/Pages/ResponsePage.aspx?id=0e05yklzmkS7rjFGQL4N7z4feCLQvEJAmVcOCM_u885UN1JJRko0Ukg4TVQwNTZLOUxPQVJWT1NHUCQlQCN0PWcu
How to cite: pDONR221_SLC35A3 was a gift from RESOLUTE Consortium & Giulio Superti-Furga (Addgene plasmid # 132135 ; http://n2t.net/addgene:132135 ; RRID:Addgene_132135)
