>Addgene plasmid #132135 | pDONR221_SLC35A3 | depositor partial sequence | sequence record 253670 | Codon-optimized ORF of SLC35A3
ATGTTCGCCAACCTGAAGTACGTGAGCCTGGGCATCCTGGTGTTTCAGACCACATCCCTGGTGCTGACCA
TGCGGTACTCTAGAACACTGAAGGAGGAGGGACCAAGGTATCTGAGCTCCACCGCAGTGGTGGTGGCAGA
GCTGCTGAAGATCATGGCCTGCATCCTGCTGGTGTATAAGGACTCCAAGTGTTCTCTGAGGGCCCTGAAC
CGCGTGCTGCACGATGAGATCCTGAATAAGCCAATGGAGACCCTGAAGCTGGCCATCCCCTCCGGCATCT
ACACACTGCAGAACAATCTGCTGTATGTGGCCCTGTCTAACCTGGACGCCGCCACCTACCAGGTGACATA
TCAGCTGAAGATCCTGACCACAGCCCTGTTTTCCGTGTCTATGCTGAGCAAGAAGCTGGGCGTGTACCAG
TGGCTGTCCCTGGTCATCCTGATGACCGGAGTGGCCTTCGTGCAGTGGCCTAGCGACTCCCAGCTGGATT
CCAAGGAGCTGAGCGCCGGCTCCCAGTTTGTGGGACTGATGGCCGTGCTGACCGCATGCTTCTCTAGCGG
CTTTGCCGGCGTGTACTTCGAGAAGATCCTGAAGGAGACAAAGCAGAGCGTGTGGATCCGGAATATCCAG
CTGGGCTTCTTTGGCAGCATCTTCGGCCTGATGGGCGTGTACATCTATGACGGCGAGCTGGTGAGCAAGA
ACGGCTTCTTTCAGGGCTATAATAGGCTGACATGGATCGTGGTGGTGCTGCAGGCCCTGGGAGGACTGGT
CATCGCAGCCGTGATCAAGTACGCCGATAACATCCTGAAGGGCTTTGCCACCTCTCTGAGCATCATCCTG
TCTACACTGATCAGCTATTTCTGGCTGCAGGACTTTGTGCCTACCTCCGTGTTCTTTCTGGGCGCCATCC
TGGTCATCACCGCCACATTCCTGTACGGCTATGATCCCAAGCCTGCCGGCAATCCAACAAAGGCC
